Addgene plasmid #214699: pMSCV-IRES-GFP/CALR wt
Purpose: Mammalian expression of human CALR wt
Depositing lab: Norio Komatsu. Depositing organization: Juntendo University. Publication: Mutant calreticulin interacts with MPL in the secretion pathway for activation on the cell surface. Masubuchi N, Araki M, Yang Y, Hayashi E, Imai M, Edahiro Y, Hironaka Y, Mizukami Y, Kihara Y, Takei H, Nudejima M, Koike M, Ohsaka A, Komatsu N. Leukemia. 2020 Feb;34(2):499-509. doi: 10.1038/s41375-019-0564-z. Epub 2019 Aug 28. PubMed 31462733.
Backbone
  Vector backbone: pMSCV-IRES-GFP
  Vector type: Retroviral
Growth in bacteria
  Bacterial resistance: Ampicillin, 100 μg/mL
  Growth temperature: 37°C
  Growth strain: NEB Stable
  Copy number: Unknown
Gene/Insert
  Gene/Insert name: CALR wt
  Species: H. sapiens (human)
  Entrez Gene: CALR (a.k.a. CALR1, CRT, HEL-S-99n, RO, SSA, cC1qR)
  Promoter: MSCV
  Cloning method: Restriction Enzyme; 5′ cloning site EcoRI (unknown if destroyed); 3′ cloning site XhoI (unknown if destroyed)
  Sequencing primers: 5′ MSCV
Terms and licenses: Academic/Nonprofit Terms; Industry Terms: Not Available to Industry
How to cite: pMSCV-IRES-GFP/CALR wt was a gift from Norio Komatsu (Addgene plasmid # 214699 ; http://n2t.net/addgene:214699 ; RRID:Addgene_214699)
