[The description below was written by a language model from this plasmid's Addgene catalogue record and pLannotate feature annotations shown in this document.]
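Description:
pMSCV-IRES-GFP/CALR wt is a 7,754 nt gammaretroviral transfer vector built on the pMSCV-IRES-GFP backbone for expressing wild-type human calreticulin (CALR) in mammalian cells. It is propagated in E. coli through a high-copy ColE1/pUC-type origin and selected with ampicillin via the β-lactamase gene and its native promoter. The rest of the bacterial backbone carries only remnants of earlier cloning vectors, including lac promoter/operator elements and fragments of lacI, lacZα, rop, bom and the tetracycline resistance gene, none of which is expected to be functional.

The proviral region is bounded by murine embryonic stem cell virus 5′ and 3′ long terminal repeats. The 5′ LTR, which spans the sequence origin in the annotated record, serves as the MSCV promoter that drives the payload. Downstream lie the MESV Ψ packaging signal and a truncated gag segment lacking its start codon, which together direct encapsidation of the genomic RNA when gag, pol and env are supplied in trans by a packaging system. The CALR coding sequence, cloned between EcoRI and XhoI sites, is followed by an encephalomyocarditis virus IRES and EGFP. A single LTR-driven bicistronic transcript therefore yields untagged calreticulin by cap-dependent translation and EGFP by internal initiation, allowing transduced cells to be identified or sorted by fluorescence; no drug selection marker for mammalian cells is annotated.

The stated purpose is mammalian expression of wild-type CALR. The associated publication examines how mutant calreticulin interacts with MPL, so this construct plausibly serves as the wild-type comparator, although the record does not say so explicitly.
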