Features (pLannotate 1.2.2; 20 found; start..end, strand, type, name):
    580..921     +  misc_feature   MESV Ψ: packaging signal of murine embryonic stem cell virus
    988..1404    +  CDS            gag (truncated): truncated Moloney murine leukemia virus (MMLV) gag gene lacking the start codon
   1418..2668    +  CDS            CALR: CALR_HUMAN - Also known as CRTC. Experimental evidence at protein level: Swiss-Prot protein existence level 1. Calcium-binding chaperone that promotes folding, oligomeric assembly and quality control in the endoplasmic reticulum (ER) via the calreticulin/calnexin cycle. This lectin interacts transiently with almost all of the monoglucosylated glycoproteins that are synthesized in the ER (PubMed:7876246). Interacts with the DNA-binding domain of NR3C1 and mediates its nuclear export (PubMed:11149926). Involved in maternal gene expression regulation. May participate in oocyte maturation via the
   2704..3264    +  misc_feature   IRES: internal ribosome entry site (IRES) of the encephalomyocarditis virus (EMCV)
   3267..3986    +  CDS            EGFP: the original enhanced GFP (Yang et al., 1996) mammalian codon-optimized
   3998..4028    +  misc_feature   MCS (fragment): pUC18/19 multiple cloning site
   4148..4662    +  LTR            3' LTR: 3' long terminal repeat from murine embryonic stem cell virus
   4824..4840    -  protein_bind   lac operator: The lac repressor binds to the lac operator to inhibit transcription in E. coli. This inhibition can be relieved by adding lactose or isopropyl-β-D-thiogalactopyranoside (IPTG). lac repressor encoded by lacI
   4848..4878    -  promoter       lac promoter: promoter for the E. coli lac operon
   4893..4914    -  protein_bind   CAP binding site: CAP binding activates transcription in the presence of cAMP. E. coli catabolite activator protein
   4927..5019    -  CDS            lacI (fragment): lac repressor; lacI; The lac repressor binds to the lac operator to inhibit transcription in E. coli. This inhibition can be relieved by adding lactose or isopropyl-β-D-thiogalactopyranoside (IPTG).
   5202..5790    -  rep_origin     ori: high-copy-number ColE1/pMB1/pBR322/pUC origin of replication
   5961..6821    -  CDS            AmpR: β-lactamase; bla; confers resistance to ampicillin, carbenicillin, and related antibiotics
   6822..6926    -  promoter       AmpR promoter: bla
   7021..7056    +  CDS            rop (fragment): Rop protein, which maintains plasmids at low copy number; rop
   7158..7257    +  misc_feature   bom (fragment): basis of mobility region from pBR322
   7263..7412    -  CDS            lacZα (fragment): LacZα fragment of β-galactosidase; lacZ fragment
   7412..7613    -  CDS            TcR (fragment): tetracycline efflux protein; tet; confers resistance to tetracycline
   7614..7712    +  CDS            env (fragment): murine leukemia virus gPr80 envelope polyprotein precursor; env; proteolytically cleaved into gp70SU and p15TM subunits
   7754..516     +  LTR            5' LTR (across the origin): 5' long terminal repeat from murine embryonic stem cell virus
>Addgene plasmid #214699 | pMSCV-IRES-GFP/CALR wt | addgene full sequence | sequence record 429494 | Addgene NGS Result
ATGAAAGACCCCACCTGTAGGTTTGGCAAGCTAGCTTAAGTAACGCCATTTTGCAAGGCATGGAAAATAC
ATAACTGAGAATAGAGAAGTTCAGATCAAGGTTAGGAACAGAGAGACAGCAGAATATGGGCCAAACAGGA
TATCTGTGGTAAGCAGTTCCTGCCCCGGCTCAGGGCCAAGAACAGATGGTCCCCAGATGCGGTCCCGCCC
TCAGCAGTTTCTAGAGAACCATCAGATGTTTCCAGGGTGCCCCAAGGACCTGAAATGACCCTGTGCCTTA
TTTGAACTAACCAATCAGTTCGCTTCTCGCTTCTGTTCGCGCGCTTCTGCTCCCCGAGCTCAATAAAAGA
GCCCACAACCCCTCACTCGGCGCGCCAGTCCTCCGATAGACTGCGTCGCCCGGGTACCCGTATTCCCAAT
AAAGCCTCTTGCTGTTTGCATCCGAATCGTGGACTCGCTGATCCTTGGGAGGGTCTCCTCAGATTGATTG
ACTGCCCACCTCGGGGGTCTTTCATTTGGAGGTTCCACCGAGATTTGGAGACCCCTGCCCAGGGACCACC
GACCCCCCCGCCGGGAGGTAAGCTGGCCAGCGGTCGTTTCGTGTCTGTCTCTGTCTTTGTGCGTGTTTGT
GCCGGCATCTAATGTTTGCGCCTGCGTCTGTACTAGTTAGCTAACTAGCTCTGTATCTGGCGGACCCGTG
GTGGAACTGACGAGTTCTGAACACCCGGCCGCAACCCTGGGAGACGTCCCAGGGACTTTGGGGGCCGTTT
TTGTGGCCCGACCTGAGGAAGGGAGTCGATGTGGAATCCGACCCCGTCAGGATATGTGGTTCTGGTAGGA
GACGAGAACCTAAAACAGTTCCCGCCTCCGTCTGAATTTTTGCTTTCGGTTTGGAACCGAAGCCGCGCGT
CTTGTCTGCTGCAGCGCTGCAGCATCGTTCTGTGTTGTCTCTGTCTGACTGTGTTTCTGTATTTGTCTGA
AAATTAGGGCCAGACTGTTACCACTCCCTTAAGTTTGACCTTAGGTCACTGGAAAGATGTCGAGCGGATC
GCTCACAACCAGTCGGTAGATGTCAAGAAGAGACGTTGGGTTACCTTCTGCTCTGCAGAATGGCCAACCT
TTAACGTCGGATGGCCGCGAGACGGCACCTTTAACCGAGACCTCATCACCCAGGTTAAGATCAAGGTCTT
TTCACCTGGCCCGCATGGACACCCAGACCAGGTCCCCTACATCGTGACCTGGGAAGCCTTGGCTTTTGAC
CCCCCTCCCTGGGTCAAGCCCTTTGTACACCCTAAGCCTCCGCCTCCTCTTCCTCCATCCGCCCCGTCTC
TCCCCCTTGAACCTCCTCGTTCGACCCCGCCTCGATCCTCCCTTTATCCAGCCCTCACTCCTTCTCTAGG
CGCCGGAATTCGCCACCATGCTGCTATCCGTGCCGCTGCTGCTCGGCCTCCTCGGCCTGGCCGTCGCCGA
GCCTGCCGTCTACTTCAAGGAGCAGTTTCTGGACGGAGACGGGTGGACTTCCCGCTGGATCGAATCCAAA
CACAAGTCAGATTTTGGCAAATTCGTTCTCAGTTCCGGCAAGTTCTACGGTGACGAGGAGAAAGATAAAG
GTTTGCAGACAAGCCAGGATGCACGCTTTTATGCTCTGTCGGCCAGTTTCGAGCCTTTCAGCAACAAAGG
CCAGACGCTGGTGGTGCAGTTCACGGTGAAACATGAGCAGAACATCGACTGTGGGGGCGGCTATGTGAAG
CTGTTTCCTAATAGTTTGGACCAGACAGACATGCACGGAGACTCAGAATACAACATCATGTTTGGTCCCG
ACATCTGTGGCCCTGGCACCAAGAAGGTTCATGTCATCTTCAACTACAAGGGCAAGAACGTGCTGATCAA
CAAGGACATCCGTTGCAAGGATGATGAGTTTACACACCTGTACACACTGATTGTGCGGCCAGACAACACC
TATGAGGTGAAGATTGACAACAGCCAGGTGGAGTCCGGCTCCTTGGAAGACGATTGGGACTTCCTGCCAC
CCAAGAAGATAAAGGATCCTGATGCTTCAAAACCGGAAGACTGGGATGAGCGGGCCAAGATCGATGATCC
CACAGACTCCAAGCCTGAGGACTGGGACAAGCCCGAGCATATCCCTGACCCTGATGCTAAGAAGCCCGAG
GACTGGGATGAAGAGATGGACGGAGAGTGGGAACCCCCAGTGATTCAGAACCCTGAGTACAAGGGTGAGT
GGAAGCCCCGGCAGATCGACAACCCAGATTACAAGGGCACTTGGATCCACCCAGAAATTGACAACCCCGA
GTATTCTCCCGATCCCAGTATCTATGCCTATGATAACTTTGGCGTGCTGGGCCTGGACCTCTGGCAGGTC
AAGTCTGGCACCATCTTTGACAACTTCCTCATCACCAACGATGAGGCATACGCTGAGGAGTTTGGCAACG
AGACGTGGGGCGTAACAAAGGCAGCAGAGAAACAAATGAAGGACAAACAGGACGAGGAGCAGAGGCTTAA
GGAGGAGGAAGAAGACAAGAAACGCAAAGAGGAGGAGGAGGCAGAGGACAAGGAGGATGATGAGGACAAA
GATGAGGATGAGGAGGATGAGGAGGACAAGGAGGAAGATGAGGAGGAAGATGTCCCGGGCCAGGCCAAGG
ACGAGCTGTAGGAATTCGTTAACCTCGAGCGGGATCAATTCCGCCCCCCCCCTAACGTTACTGGCCGAAG
CCGCTTGGAATAAGGCCGGTGTGCGTTTGTCTATATGTTATTTTCCACCATATTGCCGTCTTTTGGCAAT
GTGAGGGCCCGGAAACCTGGCCCTGTCTTCTTGACGAGCATTCCTAGGGGTCTTTCCCCTCTCGCCAAAG
GAATGCAAGGTCTGTTGAATGTCGTGAAGGAAGCAGTTCCTCTGGAAGCTTCTTGAAGACAAACAACGTC
TGTAGCGACCCTTTGCAGGCAGCGGAACCCCCCACCTGGCGACAGGTGCCTCTGCGGCCAAAAGCCACGT
GTATAAGATACACCTGCAAAGGCGGCACAACCCCAGTGCCACGTTGTGAGTTGGATAGTTGTGGAAAGAG
TCAAATGGCTCTCCTCAAGCGTATTCAACAAGGGGCTGAAGGATGCCCAGAAGGTACCCCATTGTATGGG
ATCTGATCTGGGGCCTCGGTGCACATGCTTTACATGTGTTTAGTCGAGGTTAAAAAAACGTCTAGGCCCC
CCGAACCACGGGGACGTGGTTTTCCTTTGAAAAACACGATAATACCATGGTGAGCAAGGGCGAGGAGCTG
TTCACCGGGGTGGTGCCCATCCTGGTCGAGCTGGACGGCGACGTAAACGGCCACAAGTTCAGCGTGTCCG
GCGAGGGCGAGGGCGATGCCACCTACGGCAAGCTGACCCTGAAGTTCATCTGCACCACCGGCAAGCTGCC
CGTGCCCTGGCCCACCCTCGTGACCACCCTGACCTACGGCGTGCAGTGCTTCAGCCGCTACCCCGACCAC
ATGAAGCAGCACGACTTCTTCAAGTCCGCCATGCCCGAAGGCTACGTCCAGGAGCGCACCATCTTCTTCA
AGGACGACGGCAACTACAAGACCCGCGCCGAGGTGAAGTTCGAGGGCGACACCCTGGTGAACCGCATCGA
GCTGAAGGGCATCGACTTCAAGGAGGACGGCAACATCCTGGGGCACAAGCTGGAGTACAACTACAACAGC
CACAACGTCTATATCATGGCCGACAAGCAGAAGAACGGCATCAAGGTGAACTTCAAGATCCGCCACAACA
TCGAGGACGGCAGCGTGCAGCTCGCCGACCACTACCAGCAGAACACCCCCATCGGCGACGGCCCCGTGCT
GCTGCCCGACAACCACTACCTGAGCACCCAGTCCGCCCTGAGCAAAGACCCCAACGAGAAGCGCGATCAC
ATGGTCCTGCTGGAGTTCGTGACCGCCGCCGGGATCACTCTCGGCATGGACGAGCTGTACAAGTAAAGCG
GCCGCGACTCTAGAGTCGACCTGCAGGCATGCAAGCTTCAGGTAGCCGGCTAACGTTAACAACCGGTACC
TCTAGAACTATAGCTAGCATGCGCAAATTTAAAGCGCTGATATCGATAAAATAAAAGATTTTATTTAGTC
TCCAGAAAAAGGGGGGAATGAAAGACCCCACCTGTAGGTTTGGCAAGCTAGCTTAAGTAACGCCATTTTG
CAAGGCATGGAAAATACATAACTGAGAATAGAGAAGTTCAGATCAAGGTTAGGAACAGAGAGACAGCAGA
ATATGGGCCAAACAGGATATCTGTGGTAAGCAGTTCCTGCCCCGGCTCAGGGCCAAGAACAGATGGTCCC
CAGATGCGGTCCCGCCCTCAGCAGTTTCTAGAGAACCATCAGATGTTTCCAGGGTGCCCCAAGGACCTGA
AATGACCCTGTGCCTTATTTGAACTAACCAATCAGTTCGCTTCTCGCTTCTGTTCGCGCGCTTCTGCTCC
CCGAGCTCAATAAAAGAGCCCACAACCCCTCACTCGGCGCGCCAGTCCTCCGATAGACTGCGTCGCCCGG
GTACCCGTGTATCCAATAAACCCTCTTGCAGTTGCATCCGACTTGTGGTCTCGCTGTTCCTTGGGAGGGT
CTCCTCTGAGTGATTGACTACCCGTCAGCGGGGGTCTTTCATGGGTAACAGTTTCTTGAAGTTGGAGAAC
AACATTCTGAGGGTAGGAGTCGAATATTAAGTAATCCTGACTCAATTAGCCACTGTTTTGAATCCACATA
CTCCAATACTCCTGAAATAGTTCATTATGGACAGCGCAGAAAGAGCTGGGGAGAATTGTGAAATTGTTAT
CCGCTCACAATTCCACACAACATACGAGCCGGAAGCATAAAGTGTAAAGCCTGGGGTGCCTAATGAGTGA
GCTAACTCACATTAATTGCGTTGCGCTCACTGCCCGCTTTCCAGTCGGGAAACCTGTCGTGCCAGCTGCA
TTAATGAATCGGCCAACGCGCGGGGAGAGGCGGTTTGCGTATTGGGCGCTCTTCCGCTTCCTCGCTCACT
GACTCGCTGCGCTCGGTCGTTCGGCTGCGGCGAGCGGTATCAGCTCACTCAAAGGCGGTAATACGGTTAT
CCACAGAATCAGGGGATAACGCAGGAAAGAACATGTGAGCAAAAGGCCAGCAAAAGGCCAGGAACCGTAA
AAAGGCCGCGTTGCTGGCGTTTTTCCATAGGCTCCGCCCCCCTGACGAGCATCACAAAAATCGACGCTCA
AGTCAGAGGTGGCGAAACCCGACAGGACTATAAAGATACCAGGCGTTTCCCCCTGGAAGCTCCCTCGTGC
GCTCTCCTGTTCCGACCCTGCCGCTTACCGGATACCTGTCCGCCTTTCTCCCTTCGGGAAGCGTGGCGCT
TTCTCATAGCTCACGCTGTAGGTATCTCAGTTCGGTGTAGGTCGTTCGCTCCAAGCTGGGCTGTGTGCAC
GAACCCCCCGTTCAGCCCGACCGCTGCGCCTTATCCGGTAACTATCGTCTTGAGTCCAACCCGGTAAGAC
ACGACTTATCGCCACTGGCAGCAGCCACTGGTAACAGGATTAGCAGAGCGAGGTATGTAGGCGGTGCTAC
AGAGTTCTTGAAGTGGTGGCCTAACTACGGCTACACTAGAAGAACAGTATTTGGTATCTGCGCTCTGCTG
AAGCCAGTTACCTTCGGAAAAAGAGTTGGTAGCTCTTGATCCGGCAAACAAACCACCGCTGGTAGCGGTG
GTTTTTTTGTTTGCAAGCAGCAGATTACGCGCAGAAAAAAAGGATCTCAAGAAGATCCTTTGATCTTTTC
TACGGGGTCTGACGCTCAGTGGAACGAAAACTCACGTTAAGGGATTTTGGTCATGAGATTATCAAAAAGG
ATCTTCACCTAGATCCTTTTAAATTAAAAATGAAGTTTTAAATCAATCTAAAGTATATATGAGTAAACTT
GGTCTGACAGTTACCAATGCTTAATCAGTGAGGCACCTATCTCAGCGATCTGTCTATTTCGTTCATCCAT
AGTTGCCTGACTCCCCGTCGTGTAGATAACTACGATACGGGAGGGCTTACCATCTGGCCCCAGTGCTGCA
ATGATACCGCGAGACCCACGCTCACCGGCTCCAGATTTATCAGCAATAAACCAGCCAGCCGGAAGGGCCG
AGCGCAGAAGTGGTCCTGCAACTTTATCCGCCTCCATCCAGTCTATTAATTGTTGCCGGGAAGCTAGAGT
AAGTAGTTCGCCAGTTAATAGTTTGCGCAACGTTGTTGCCATTGCTACAGGCATCGTGGTGTCACGCTCG
TCGTTTGGTATGGCTTCATTCAGCTCCGGTTCCCAACGATCAAGGCGAGTTACATGATCCCCCATGTTGT
GCAAAAAAGCGGTTAGCTCCTTCGGTCCTCCGATCGTTGTCAGAAGTAAGTTGGCCGCAGTGTTATCACT
CATGGTTATGGCAGCACTGCATAATTCTCTTACTGTCATGCCATCCGTAAGATGCTTTTCTGTGACTGGT
GAGTACTCAACCAAGTCATTCTGAGAATAGTGTATGCGGCGACCGAGTTGCTCTTGCCCGGCGTCAATAC
GGGATAATACCGCGCCACATAGCAGAACTTTAAAAGTGCTCATCATTGGAAAACGTTCTTCGGGGCGAAA
ACTCTCAAGGATCTTACCGCTGTTGAGATCCAGTTCGATGTAACCCACTCGTGCACCCAACTGATCTTCA
GCATCTTTTACTTTCACCAGCGTTTCTGGGTGAGCAAAAACAGGAAGGCAAAATGCCGCAAAAAAGGGAA
TAAGGGCGACACGGAAATGTTGAATACTCATACTCTTCCTTTTTCAATATTATTGAAGCATTTATCAGGG
TTATTGTCTCATGAGCGGATACATATTTGAATGTATTTAGAAAAATAAACAAATAGGGGTTCCGCGCACA
TTTCCCCGAAAAGTGCCACCTGACGTCTAAGAAACCATTATTATCATGACATTAACCTATAAAAATAGGC
GTATCACGAGGCCCTTTCGTCTCGCGCGTTTCGGTGATGACGGTGAAAACCTCTGACACATGCAGCTCCC
GGAGACGGTCACAGCTTGTCTGTAAGCGGATGCCGGGAGCAGACAAGCCCGTCAGGGCGCGTCAGCGGGT
GTTGGCGGGTGTCGGGGCTGGCTTAACTATGCGGCATCAGAGCAGATTGTACTGAGAGTGCACCATATGC
GGTGTGAAATACCGCACAGATGCGTAAGGAGAAAATACCGCATCAGGCGCCATTCGCCATTCAGGCTGCG
CAACTGTTGGGAAGGGCGATCGGTGCGGGCCTCTTCGCTATTACGCCAGCTGGCGAAAGGGGGATGTGCT
GCAAGGCGATTAAGTTGGGTAACGCCAGGGTTTTCCCAGTCACGACGTTGTAAAACGACGGCGCAAGGAA
TGGTGCATGCAAGGAGATGGCGCCCAACAGTCCCCCGGCCACGGGGCCTGCCACCATACCCACGCCGAAA
CAAGCGCTCATGAGCCCGAAGTGGCGAGCCCGATCTTCCCCATCGGTGATGTCGGCGATATAGGCGCCAG
CAACCGCACCTGTGGCGCCGGTGATGCCGGCCACGATGCGTCCGGCGTAGAGGCGATTAGTCCAATTTGT
TAAAGACAGGATATCAGTGGTCCAGGCTCTAGTTTTGACTCAACAATATCACCAGCTGAAGCCTATAGAG
TACGAGCCATAGATAAAATAAAAGATTTTATTTAGTCTCCAGAAAAAGGGGGGA
